>Addgene plasmid #167005 | pcDNA3. Flag-CSL R192H | addgene full sequence | sequence record 331146 | Addgene NGS Result
CTGCTCCCTGCTTGTGTGTTGGAGGTCGCTGAGTAGTGCGCGAGCAAAATTTAAGCTACAACAAGGCAAG
GCTTGACCGACAATTGCATGAAGAATCTGCTTAGGGTTAGGCGTTTTGCGCTGCTTCGCGATGTACGGGC
CAGATATACGCGTTGACATTGATTATTGACTAGTTATTAATAGTAATCAATTACGGGGTCATTAGTTCAT
AGCCCATATATGGAGTTCCGCGTTACATAACTTACGGTAAATGGCCCGCCTGGCTGACCGCCCAACGACC
CCCGCCCATTGACGTCAATAATGACGTATGTTCCCATAGTAACGCCAATAGGGACTTTCCATTGACGTCA
ATGGGTGGAGTATTTACGGTAAACTGCCCACTTGGCAGTACATCAAGTGTATCATATGCCAAGTACGCCC
CCTATTGACGTCAATGACGGTAAATGGCCCGCCTGGCATTATGCCCAGTACATGACCTTATGGGACTTTC
CTACTTGGCAGTACATCTACGTATTAGTCATCGCTATTACCATGGTGATGCGGTTTTGGCAGTACATCAA
TGGGCGTGGATAGCGGTTTGACTCACGGGGATTTCCAAGTCTCCACCCCATTGACGTCAATGGGAGTTTG
TTTTGGCACCAAAATCAACGGGACTTTCCAAAATGTCGTAACAACTCCGCCCCATTGACGCAAATGGGCG
GTAGGCGTGTACGGTGGGAGGTCTATATAAGCAGAGCTCTCTGGCTAACTAGAGAACCCACTGCTTACTG
GCTTATCGAAATTAATACGACTCACTATAGGGAGACCCAAGCTTGGTACCATGGACTACAAAGACGATGA
CGATAAAGGAATTCTGCAGATGCCTGTTGTGACAGGGAAATTTGGTGAGCGGCCTCCACCTAAACGACTT
ACTAGGGAAGCTATGCGAAATTATTTAAAAGAGCGAGGGGATCAAACAGTACTTATTCTTCATGCAAAAG
TTGCACAGAAGTCATATGGAAATGAAAAAAGGTTTTTTTGCCCACCTCCTTGTGTATATCTTATGGGCAG
TGGATGGAAGAAAAAAAAAGAACAAATGGAACGCGATGGTTGTTCTGAACAAGAGTCTCAACCGTGTGCA
TTTATTGGGATAGGAAATAGTGACCAAGAAATGCAGCAGCTAAACTTGGAAGGAAAGAACTATTGCACAG
CCAAAACATTGTATATATCTGACTCAGACAAGCGAAAGCACTTCATGTTGTCTGTAAAGATGTTCTATGG
CAACAGTGATGACATTGGTGTGTTCCTCAGCAAGCGGATAAAAGTCATCTCCAAACCTTCCAAAAAGAAG
CAGTCATTGAAAAATGCTGACTTATGCATTGCCTCAGGAACAAAGGTGGCTCTGTTTAATCACCTACGAT
CCCAGACAGTTAGTACCAGATACTTGCATGTAGAAGGAGGTAATTTTCATGCCAGTTCACAGCAGTGGGG
AGCCTTTTTTATTCATCTCTTGGATGATGATGAATCAGAAGGAGAAGAATTCACAGTCCGAGATGGCTAC
ATCCATTATGGACAAACAGTCAAACTTGTGTGCTCAGTTACTGGCATGGCACTCCCAAGATTGATAATTA
GGAAAGTTGATAAGCAGACCGCATTATTGGATGCAGATGATCCTGTGTCACAACTCCATAAATGTGCATT
TTACCTTAAGGATACAGAAAGAATGTATTTGTGCCTTTCTCAAGAAAGAATAATTCAATTTCAGGCCACT
CCATGTCCAAAAGAACCAAATAAAGAGATGATAAATGATGGCGCTTCCTGGACAATCATTAGCACAGATA
AGGCAGAGTATACATTTTATGAGGGAATGGGCCCTGTCCTTGCCCCAGTCACTCCTGTGCCTGTGGTAGA
GAGCCTTCAGTTGAATGGCGGTGGGGACGTAGCAATGCTTGAACTTACAGGACAGAATTTCACTCCAAAT
TTACGAGTGTGGTTTGGGGATGTAGAAGCTGAAACTATGTACAGGTGTGGAGAGAGTATGCTCTGTGTCG
TCCCAGACATTTCTGCATTCCGAGAAGGTTGGAGATGGGTCCGGCAACCAGTCCAGGTTCCAGTAACTTT
GGTCCGAAATGATGGAATCATTTATTCCACCAGCCTTACCTTTACCTACACACCAGAACCAGGGCCGCGG
CCACATTGCAGTGCAGCAGGAGCAATCCTTCGAGCCAATTCAAGCCAGGTGCCCCCTAACGAATCAAACA
CAAACAGCGAGGGAAGTTACACAAACGCCAGCACAAATTCAACCAGTGTCACATCATCTACAGCCACAGT
GGTATCCTAACTACCGTCTTTTTGCTAGGACTTAAACTGACTTGAGTGTGGCAAAAAGTTAACAAAAAAG
GAGAAAAAATGAACAATCGTTTGTGGTTTCTTGGGAAAACTTTTCATACCAGGTGATACTATTCAAAAAC
CCCGTTGTCTCCCTGCAAGTGCTGATTTGAAATGCAGAAGCCACAGTAAAAAAAAAAAAAAAAAAACTCG
AGCATGCATCTAGAGGGCCCTATTCTATAGTGTCACCTAAATGCTAGAGCTCGCTGATCAGCCTCGACTG
TGCCTTCTAGTTGCCAGCCATCTGTTGTTTGCCCCTCCCCCGTGCCTTCCTTGACCCTGGAAGGTGCCAC
TCCCACTGTCCTTTCCTAATAAAATGAGGAAATTGCATCGCATTGTCTGAGTAGGTGTCATTCTATTCTG
GGGGGTGGGGTGGGGCAGGACAGCAAGGGGGAGGATTGGGAAGACAATAGCAGGCATGCTGGGGATGCGG
TGGGCTCTATGGCTTCTGAGGCGGAAAGAACCAGCTGGGGCTCTAGGGGGTATCCCC
[70 nt withheld, positions 2858-2927]
T
[53 nt withheld, positions 2929-2981]
C
[91 nt withheld, positions 2983-3073]
A
[49 nt withheld, positions 3075-3123]
CCTTTGACGTTGGAGTCCACGTTCTTT
[37 nt withheld, positions 3151-3187]
ACCCTATCTCGGTCTATTCTTTTGATTTATAAGGGATTTTGCCGATTTCGGCCTATTGGTTAAAAAATGA
GCTGATTTAACAAAAATTTAACGCGAATTAATTCTGTGGAATGTGTGTCAGTTAGGGTGTGGAAAGTCCC
CAGGCTCCCCAGCAGGCAGAAGTATGCAAAGCATGCATCTCAATTAGTCAGCAACCAGGTGTGGAAAGTC
CCCAGGCTCCCCAGCAGGCAGAAGTATGCAAAGCATGCATCTCAATTAGTCAGCAACCATAGTCCCGCCC
CTAACTCCGCCCATCCCGCCCCTAACTCCGCCCAGTTCCGCCCATTCTCCGCCCCATGGCTGACTAATTT
TTTTTATTTATGCAGAGGCCGAGGCCGCCTCTGCCTCTGAGCTATTCCAGAAGTAGTGAGGAGGCTTTTT
TGGAGGCCTAGGCTTTTGCAAAAAGCTCCCGGGAGCTTGTATATCCATTTTCGGATCTGATCAAGAGACA
GGATGAGGATCGTTTCGCATGATTGAACAAGATGGATTGCACGCAGGTTCTCCGGCCGCTTGGGTGGAGA
GGCTATTCGGCTATGACTGGGCACAACAGACAATCGGCTGCTCTGATGCCGCCGTGTTCCGGCTGTCAGC
GCAGGGGCGCCCGGTTCTTTTTGTCAAGACCGACCTGTCCGGTGCCCTGAATGAACTGCAGGACGAGGCA
GCGCGGCTATCGTGGCTGGCCACGACGGGCGTTCCTTGCGCAGCTGTGCTCGACGTTGTCACTGAAGCGG
GAAGGGACTGGCTGCTATTGGGCGAAGTGCCGGGGCAGGATCTCCTGTCATCTCACCTTGCTCCTGCCGA
GAAAGTATCCATCATGGCTGATGCAATGCGGCGGCTGCATACGCTTGATCCGGCTACCTGCCCATTCGAC
CACCAAGCGAAACATCGCATCGAGCGAGCACGTACTCGGATGGAAGCCGGTCTTGTCGATCAGGATGATC
TGGACGAAGAGCATCAGGGGCTCGCGCCAGCCGAACTGTTCGCCAGGCTCAAGGCGCGCATGCCCGACGG
CGAGGATCTCGTCGTGACCCATGGCGATGCCTGCTTGCCGAATATCATGGTGGAAAATGGCCGCTTTTCT
GGATTCATCGACTGTGGCCGGCTGGGTGTGGCGGACCGCTATCAGGACATAGCGTTGGCTACCCGTGATA
TTGCTGAAGAGCTTGGCGGCGAATGGGCTGACCGCTTCCTCGTGCTTTACGGTATCGCCGCTCCCGATTC
GCAGCGCATCGCCTTCTATCGCCTTCTTGACGAGTTCTTCTGAGCGGGACTCTGGGGTTCGAAATGACCG
ACCAAGCGACGCCCAACCTGCCATCACGAGATTTCGATTCCACCGCCGCCTTCTATGAAAGGTTGGGCTT
CGGAATCGTTTTCCGGGACGCCGGCTGGATGATCCTCCAGCGCGGGGATCTCATGCTGGAGTTCTTCGCC
CACCCCAACTTGTTTATTGCAGCTTATAATGGTTACAAATAAAGCAATAGCATCACAAATTTCACAAATA
AAGCATTTTTTTCACTGCATTCTAGTTGTGGTTTGTCCAAACTCATCAATGTATCTTATCATGTCTGTAT
ACCGTCGACCTCTAGCTAGAGCTTGGCGTAATCATGGTCATAGCTGTTTCCTGTGTGAAATTGTTATCCG
CTCACAATTCCACACAACATACGAGCCGGAAGCATAAAGTGTAAAGCCTGGGGTGCCTAATGAGTGAGCT
AACTCACATTAATTGCGTTGCGCTCACTGCCCGCTTTCCAGTCGGGAAACCTGTCGTGCCAGCTGCATTA
ATGAATCGGCCAACGCGCGGGGAGAGGCGGTTTGCGTATTGGGCGCTCTTCCGCTTCCTCGCTCACTGAC
TCGCTGCGCTCGGTCGTTCGGCTGCGGCGAGCGGTATCAGCTCACTCAAAGGCGGTAATACGGTTATCCA
CAGAATCAGGGGATAACGCAGGAAAGAACATGTGAGCAAAAGGCCAGCAAAAGGCCAGGAACCGTAAAAA
GGCCGCGTTGCTGGCGTTTTTCCATAGGCTCCGCCCCCCTGACGAGCATCACAAAAATCGACGCTCAAGT
CAGAGGTGGCGAAACCCGACAGGACTATAAAGATACCAGGCGTTTCCCCCTGGAAGCTCCCTCGTGCGCT
CTCCTGTTCCGACCCTGCCGCTTACCGGATACCTGTCCGCCTTTCTCCCTTCGGGAAGCGTGGCGCTTTC
TCATAGCTCACGCTGTAGGTATCTCAGTTCGGTGTAGGTCGTTCGCTCCAAGCTGGGCTGTGTGCACGAA
CCCCCCGTTCAGCCCGACCGCTGCGCCTTATCCGGTAACTATCGTCTTGAGTCCAACCCGGTAAGACACG
ACTTATCGCCACTGGCAGCAGCCACTGGTAACAGGATTAGCAGAGCGAGGTATGTAGGCGGTGCTACAGA
GTTCTTGAAGTGGTGGCCTAACTACGGCTACACTAGAAGAACAGTATTTGGTATCTGCGCTCTGCTGAAG
CCAGTTACCTTCGGAAAAAGAGTTGGTAGCTCTTGATCCGGCAAACAAACCACCGCTGGTAGCGGTGGTT
TTTTTGTTTGCAAGCAGCAGATTACGCGCAGAAAAAAAGGATCTCAAGAAGATCCTTTGATCTTTTCTAC
GGGGTCTGACGCTCAGTGGAACGAAAACTCACGTTAAGGGATTTTGGTCATGAGATTATCAAAAAGGATC
TTCACCTAGATCCTTTTAAATTAAAAATGAAGTTTTAAATCAATCTAAAGTATATATGAGTAAACTTGGT
CTGACAGTTACCAATGCTTAATCAGTGAGGCACCTATCTCAGCGATCTGTCTATTTCGTTCATCCATAGT
TGCCTGACTCCCCGTCGTGTAGATAACTACGATACGGGAGGGCTTACCATCTGGCCCCAGTGCTGCAATG
ATACCGCGAGACCCACGCTCACCGGCTCCAGATTTATCAGCAATAAACCAGCCAGCCGGAAGGGCCGAGC
GCAGAAGTGGTCCTGCAACTTTATCCGCCTCCATCCAGTCTATTAATTGTTGCCGGGAAGCTAGAGTAAG
TAGTTCGCCAGTTAATAGTTTGCGCAACGTTGTTGCCATTGCTACAGGCATCGTGGTGTCACGCTCGTCG
TTTGGTATGGCTTCATTCAGCTCCGGTTCCCAACGATCAAGGCGAGTTACATGATCCCCCATGTTGTGCA
AAAAAGCGGTTAGCTCCTTCGGTCCTCCGATCGTTGTCAGAAGTAAGTTGGCCGCAGTGTTATCACTCAT
GGTTATGGCAGCACTGCATAATTCTCTTACTGTCATGCCATCCGTAAGATGCTTTTCTGTGACTGGTGAG
TACTCAACCAAGTCATTCTGAGAATAGTGTATGCGGCGACCGAGTTGCTCTTGCCCGGCGTCAATACGGG
ATAATACCGCGCCACATAGCAGAACTTTAAAAGTGCTCATCATTGGAAAACGTTCTTCGGGGCGAAAACT
CTCAAGGATCTTACCGCTGTTGAGATCCAGTTCGATGTAACCCACTCGTGCACCCAACTGATCTTCAGCA
TCTTTTACTTTCACCAGCGTTTCTGGGTGAGCAAAAACAGGAAGGCAAAATGCCGCAAAAAAGGGAATAA
GGGCGACACGGAAATGTTGAATACTCATACTCTTCCTTTTTCAATATTATTGAAGCATTTATCAGGGTTA
TTGTCTCATGAGCGGATACATATTTGAATGTATTTAGAAAAATAAACAAATAGGGGTTCCGCGCACATTT
CCCCGAAAAGTGCCACCTGACGTCGACGGATCGGGAGATCTCCCGATCCCCTATGGTGCACTCTCAGTAC
AATCTGCTCTGATGCCGCATAGTTAAGCCAGTAT
Features (pLannotate 1.2.2; 22 found; start..end, strand, type, name):
    155..534     +  enhancer       CMV enhancer: human cytomegalovirus immediate early enhancer
    535..738     +  promoter       CMV promoter: human cytomegalovirus (CMV) immediate early promoter
    734..767     +  LTR            5' LTR (truncated) (fragment): truncated 5' long terminal repeat (LTR) from HIV-1
    783..801     +  promoter       T7 promoter: promoter for bacteriophage T7 RNA polymerase
    823..847     +  CDS            3xFLAG (fragment): three tandem FLAG® epitope tags
    875..2317    +  CDS            RBPJ: SUH_HUMAN - Also known as IGKJRB, IGKJRB1, RBPJK, RBPSUH. Experimental evidence at protein level: Swiss-Prot protein existence level 1. Transcriptional regulator that plays a central role in Notch signaling, a signaling pathway involved in cell-cell communication that regulates a broad spectrum of cell-fate determinations. Acts as a transcriptional repressor when it is not associated with Notch proteins. When associated with some NICD product of Notch proteins (Notch intracellular domain), it acts as a transcriptional activator that activates transcription of Notch target genes. Probably repre
   2544..2562    -  promoter       SP6 promoter: promoter for bacteriophage SP6 RNA polymerase
   2588..2812    +  polyA_signal   bGH poly(A) signal: bovine growth hormone polyadenylation signal
   2816..2837    +  promoter       SV40 promoter (fragment): SV40 enhancer and early promoter
   2858..3286    +  rep_origin     f1 ori (sequence partly withheld): f1 bacteriophage origin of replication; arrow indicates direction of (+) strand synthesis
   3300..3629    +  promoter       SV40 promoter: SV40 enhancer and early promoter
   3696..4487    +  CDS            neo: KKA2_KLEPN - Also known as kan, nptII. Experimental evidence at protein level: Swiss-Prot protein existence level 1. Resistance to kanamycin, neomycin, paromomycin, ribostamycin, butirosin and gentamicin B. From Klebsiella pneumoniae.
   4511..4669    +  CDS            ble (fragment): BLE_KLEPN - Experimental evidence at protein level: Swiss-Prot protein existence level 1. Binding protein with a strong affinity to the bleomycin family of antibiotics. Binds to CL990; an antimitotic-antibiotic compound. From Klebsiella pneumoniae.
   4664..4785    +  polyA_signal   SV40 poly(A) signal: SV40 polyadenylation signal
   4858..4874    -  protein_bind   lac operator: The lac repressor binds to the lac operator to inhibit transcription in E. coli. This inhibition can be relieved by adding lactose or isopropyl-β-D-thiogalactopyranoside (IPTG). lac repressor encoded by lacI
   4882..4912    -  promoter       lac promoter: promoter for the E. coli lac operon
   4927..4948    -  protein_bind   CAP binding site: CAP binding activates transcription in the presence of cAMP. E. coli catabolite activator protein
   4961..5053    -  CDS            lacI (fragment): lac repressor; lacI; The lac repressor binds to the lac operator to inhibit transcription in E. coli. This inhibition can be relieved by adding lactose or isopropyl-β-D-thiogalactopyranoside (IPTG).
   5236..5824    -  rep_origin     ori: high-copy-number ColE1/pMB1/pBR322/pUC origin of replication
   5995..6855    -  CDS            AmpR: β-lactamase; bla; confers resistance to ampicillin, carbenicillin, and related antibiotics
   6856..6960    -  promoter       AmpR promoter: bla
   7019..7071    -  misc_feature   bom (fragment): basis of mobility region from pBR322
