[The description below was written by a language model from this plasmid's Addgene catalogue record and pLannotate feature annotations shown in this document.]
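Description:
pcDNA3. Flag-CSL R192H is a 7,071-nt mammalian expression plasmid built on a pcDNA3.Flag backbone, designed to produce an N-terminally FLAG-tagged point mutant of human CSL (the RBPJ gene product, also known as RBP-Jκ or CBF1). It is propagated in E. coli as a high-copy plasmid through its ColE1/pUC-type origin and selected with ampicillin via the β-lactamase gene. An f1 origin is also present, which in principle allows single-stranded DNA production. For mammalian cells, a neomycin phosphotransferase cassette driven by the SV40 early promoter and ending in an SV40 polyadenylation signal permits G418 selection of stable transfectants.

The expression unit consists of the human cytomegalovirus immediate early enhancer and promoter, a short FLAG epitope sequence supplied by the backbone, the RBPJ coding sequence carrying the R192H substitution, and the bovine growth hormone polyadenylation signal. T7 and SP6 promoters flank the insert and can serve for in vitro transcription or as sequencing primer sites. The automated annotation labels the tag as a fragment of 3xFLAG, which, given its short length, fits a single FLAG epitope. Other small hits (a truncated HIV-1 LTR, ble, lacI and bom fragments) look like partial matches to backbone sequence rather than functional elements.

CSL is the DNA-binding transcriptional regulator at the core of Notch signalling, repressing target genes on its own and activating them when bound by a Notch intracellular domain. The record does not state the functional consequence of R192H. The plasmid is intended for expressing this mutant in mammalian cells, with the FLAG tag enabling detection or immunoprecipitation, and it was deposited with a study of CSL in telomere maintenance and genome stability in human dermal fibroblasts.
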