Addgene plasmid #167005: pcDNA3. Flag-CSL R192H
Purpose: Mammalian expression of CSL R192H
Depositing lab: Gian-Paolo Dotto. Depositing organization: Universite de Lausanne (UNIL). Publication: CSL controls telomere maintenance and genome stability in human dermal fibroblasts. Bottoni G, Katarkar A, Tassone B, Ghosh S, Clocchiatti A, Goruppi S, Bordignon P, Jafari P, Tordini F, Lunardi T, Hoetzenecker W, Neel V, Lingner J, Paolo Dotto G. Nat Commun. 2019 Aug 29;10(1):3884. doi: 10.1038/s41467-019-11785-7. PubMed 31467287.
Backbone
  Vector backbone: pcDNA3.Flag
  Vector type: Mammalian Expression
  Selectable markers: Neomycin (select with G418)
Growth in bacteria
  Bacterial resistance: Ampicillin, 100 μg/mL
  Growth temperature: 37°C
  Growth strain: DH5alpha
  Copy number: High Copy
Gene/Insert
  Gene/Insert name: CSL
  Species: H. sapiens (human)
  Mutation: R192H
  Entrez Gene: RBPJ (a.k.a. AOS3, CBF-1, CBF1, IGKJRB, IGKJRB1, KBF2, RBP-J, RBP-J kappa, RBP-JK, RBPJK, RBPSUH, SUH, csl)
  Promoter: CMV
  Tag / fusion protein: FLAG (N terminal on backbone)
  Cloning method: Ligation Independent Cloning
Resource information
  A portion of this plasmid was derived from a plasmid made by: The WT CSL cDNA was kindly provided by Dr. Franz Oswald
Terms and licenses: Academic/Nonprofit Terms; Industry Terms: Not Available to Industry
How to cite: pcDNA3. Flag-CSL R192H was a gift from Gian-Paolo Dotto (Addgene plasmid # 167005 ; http://n2t.net/addgene:167005 ; RRID:Addgene_167005)
